>Addgene plasmid #112360 | pNR2F6-donor | addgene full sequence | sequence record 229682 | Addgene NGS Result
GACCTGCAGGCATGCAAGCTTGGCGTAATCATGGTCATAGCTGTTTCCTGTGTGAAATTGTTATCCGCTC
ACAATTCCACACAACATACGAGCCGGAAGCATAAAGTGTAAAGCCTGGGGTGCCTAATGAGTGAGCTAAC
TCACATTAATTGCGTTGCGCTCACTGCCCGCTTTCCAGTCGGGAAACCTGTCGTGCCAGCTGCATTAATG
AATCGGCCAACGCGCGGGGAGAGGCGGTTTGCGTATTGGGCGCTCTTCCGCTTCCTCGCTCACTGACTCG
CTGCGCTCGGTCGTTCGGCTGCGGCGAGCGGTATCAGCTCACTCAAAGGCGGTAATACGGTTATCCACAG
AATCAGGGGATAACGCAGGAAAGAACATGTGAGCAAAAGGCCAGCAAAAGGCCAGGAACCGTAAAAAGGC
CGCGTTGCTGGCGTTTTTCCATAGGCTCCGCCCCCCTGACGAGCATCACAAAAATCGACGCTCAAGTCAG
AGGTGGCGAAACCCGACAGGACTATAAAGATACCAGGCGTTTCCCCCTGGAAGCTCCCTCGTGCGCTCTC
CTGTTCCGACCCTGCCGCTTACCGGATACCTGTCCGCCTTTCTCCCTTCGGGAAGCGTGGCGCTTTCTCA
TAGCTCACGCTGTAGGTATCTCAGTTCGGTGTAGGTCGTTCGCTCCAAGCTGGGCTGTGTGCACGAACCC
CCCGTTCAGCCCGACCGCTGCGCCTTATCCGGTAACTATCGTCTTGAGTCCAACCCGGTAAGACACGACT
TATCGCCACTGGCAGCAGCCACTGGTAACAGGATTAGCAGAGCGAGGTATGTAGGCGGTGCTACAGAGTT
CTTGAAGTGGTGGCCTAACTACGGCTACACTAGAAGAACAGTATTTGGTATCTGCGCTCTGCTGAAGCCA
GTTACCTTCGGAAAAAGAGTTGGTAGCTCTTGATCCGGCAAACAAACCACCGCTGGTAGCGGTGGTTTTT
TTGTTTGCAAGCAGCAGATTACGCGCAGAAAAAAAGGATCTCAAGAAGATCCTTTGATCTTTTCTACGGG
GTCTGACGCTCAGTGGAACGAAAACTCACGTTAAGGGATTTTGGTCATGAGATTATCAAAAAGGATCTTC
ACCTAGATCCTTTTAAATTAAAAATGAAGTTTTAAATCAATCTAAAGTATATATGAGTAAACTTGGTCTG
ACAGTTACCAATGCTTAATCAGTGAGGCACCTATCTCAGCGATCTGTCTATTTCGTTCATCCATAGTTGC
CTGACTCCCCGTCGTGTAGATAACTACGATACGGGAGGGCTTACCATCTGGCCCCAGTGCTGCAATGATA
CCGCGAGACCCACGCTCACCGGCTCCAGATTTATCAGCAATAAACCAGCCAGCCGGAAGGGCCGAGCGCA
GAAGTGGTCCTGCAACTTTATCCGCCTCCATCCAGTCTATTAATTGTTGCCGGGAAGCTAGAGTAAGTAG
TTCGCCAGTTAATAGTTTGCGCAACGTTGTTGCCATTGCTACAGGCATCGTGGTGTCACGCTCGTCGTTT
GGTATGGCTTCATTCAGCTCCGGTTCCCAACGATCAAGGCGAGTTACATGATCCCCCATGTTGTGCAAAA
AAGCGGTTAGCTCCTTCGGTCCTCCGATCGTTGTCAGAAGTAAGTTGGCCGCAGTGTTATCACTCATGGT
TATGGCAGCACTGCATAATTCTCTTACTGTCATGCCATCCGTAAGATGCTTTTCTGTGACTGGTGAGTAC
TCAACCAAGTCATTCTGAGAATAGTGTATGCGGCGACCGAGTTGCTCTTGCCCGGCGTCAATACGGGATA
ATACCGCGCCACATAGCAGAACTTTAAAAGTGCTCATCATTGGAAAACGTTCTTCGGGGCGAAAACTCTC
AAGGATCTTACCGCTGTTGAGATCCAGTTCGATGTAACCCACTCGTGCACCCAACTGATCTTCAGCATCT
TTTACTTTCACCAGCGTTTCTGGGTGAGCAAAAACAGGAAGGCAAAATGCCGCAAAAAAGGGAATAAGGG
CGACACGGAAATGTTGAATACTCATACTCTTCCTTTTTCAATATTATTGAAGCATTTATCAGGGTTATTG
TCTCATGAGCGGATACATATTTGAATGTATTTAGAAAAATAAACAAATAGGGGTTCCGCGCACATTTCCC
CGAAAAGTGCCACCTGACGTCTAAGAAACCATTATTATCATGACATTAACCTATAAAAATAGGCGTATCA
CGAGGCCCTTTCGTCTCGCGCGTTTCGGTGATGACGGTGAAAACCTCTGACACATGCAGCTCCCGGAGAC
GGTCACAGCTTGTCTGTAAGCGGATGCCGGGAGCAGACAAGCCCGTCAGGGCGCGTCAGCGGGTGTTGGC
GGGTGTCGGGGCTGGCTTAACTATGCGGCATCAGAGCAGATTGTACTGAGAGTGCACCATATGCGGTGTG
AAATACCGCACAGATGCGTAAGGAGAAAATACCGCATCAGGCGCCATTCGCCATTCAGGCTGCGCAACTG
TTGGGAAGGGCGATCGGTGCGGGCCTCTTCGCTATTACGCCAGCTGGCGAAAGGGGGATGTGCTGCAAGG
CGATTAAGTTGGGTAACGCCAGGGTTTTCCCAGTCACGACGTTGTAAAACGACGGCCAGTGAATTCGAGC
TCGGTACCCCAAGAGATCCTCCCACCTCAGCCTCTTGAGGAGCTGGGACTACAAGCGTGTGCCATCACAC
TGGACTAATTTTTATTTTTTATTTATTTTGAGACAGGGTCTCCCTCTGTTGCCCAGGCTGGAGTGCAGTG
GCACGATCTCGGCTCACTGCAACCTCCGCCTCCCAGGCTCAAGCGATCCTCCCATTAGCCTTCCGAGTAG
CTGGAACTGCAGGCACGCACTACCATGCCTGGCTAATTATTCTTATTTTTAGTAGAGACGGAATATCATC
ATGTTGGCCAGGCTGGTCTTGAACTCCTGACCTCAAGTGATCCACCTGCCTCAGCCTCCCAAAGTGCTGG
GATTACAGGCGTGAGCTACTGTGCCCAGCCCCAGCTGATTTGTTTTTGCAGAGAAGGGATCATACTATGT
TGCCCTGGCTGGTCTCAAATCCTGGCCTTAAATGATGCTTCTGCCTTGGCCTCCCAAAGTGCTGGGACTG
TGGCCGTGAGCCATCATGCCCGGCCCCCTGTTCTTACCCACAGTGGCGAGTGGTGTCCCCTAGTCACCCC
TGTGGGCTCTGTGTTCTCTAGCTGCCTCCCACCTGTCTGACTTGCCTTTGTCCCCCTAGACGCCTGTGGC
CTCTCAGACCCGGCCCACGTTGAGAGCCTGCAGGAGAAGGCGCAGGTGGCCCTCACCGAGTATGTGCGGG
CGCAGTACCCGTCCCAGCCCCAGCGCTTCGGGCGCCTGCTGCTGCGGCTCCCCGCCCTGCGCGCGGTCCC
TGCCTCCCTCATCTCCCAGCTGTTCTTCATGCGCCTGGTGGGGAAGACGCCCATTGAGACACTGATCAGA
GACATGCTGCTGTCGGGGAGTACCTTCAACTGGCCCTACGGCTCGGGCCAGGGGATTCCAACTACTGCAA
GCGAGAATCTTTATTTTCAGGGCGCCGCCAAATTCAAAGAAACCGCTGCTGCTAAATTCGAACGCCAGCA
CATGGACAGCGGAGGTGGAGGTTCGAGCGGTCCCTCGGGTTCGTCGAGCCTGGAAGTTCTGTTCCAGGGG
CCCCTGTCGTCGAGCGGTCCCTCGGGTTCGATGGTGAGCAAAGGCGAGGAGCTGTTCACCGGGGTGGTGC
CCATCCTGGTCGAGCTGGACGGCGACGTAAACGGCCACAAGTTCAGCGTGTCCGGCGAGGGCGAGGGCGA
TGCCACCTACGGCAAGCTGACCCTGAAGTTCATCTGCACCACCGGCAAGCTGCCCGTGCCCTGGCCCACC
CTCGTGACCACCCTGACCTACGGCGTGCAGTGCTTCAGCCGCTACCCCGACCACATGAAGCAGCACGACT
TCTTCAAGTCCGCCATGCCCGAAGGCTACGTCCAGGAGCGCACCATCTTCTTCAAGGACGACGGCAACTA
CAAGACCCGCGCCGAGGTGAAGTTCGAGGGCGACACCCTGGTGAACCGCATCGAGCTGAAGGGCATCGAC
TTCAAGGAGGACGGCAACATCCTGGGGCACAAGCTGGAGTACAACTACAACAGCCACAACGTCTATATCA
TGGCCGACAAGCAGAAGAACGGCATCAAGGTGAACTTCAAGATCCGCCACAACATCGAGGACGGCAGCGT
GCAGCTCGCCGACCACTACCAGCAGAACACCCCCATCGGCGACGGCCCCGTGCTGCTGCCCGACAACCAC
TACCTGAGCACCCAGTCCGCCCTGAGCAAAGACCCCAACGAGAAGCGCGATCACATGGTCCTTAAGGAGT
TCGTGACCGCCGCCGGGATCACTCTCGGCATGGACGAGCTGTACAAGTAATGATCTAGAGTCGAGTTAAT
TAAGAATTCCGCCCCCCCCCCTCTCCCTCCCCCCCCCTAACGTTACTGGCCGAAGCCGCTTGGAATAAGG
CCGGTGTGCGTTTGTCTATATGTTATTTTCCACCATATTGCCGTCTTTTGGCAATGTGAGGGCCCGGAAA
CCTGGCCCTGTCTTCTTGACGAGCATTCCTAGGGGTCTTTCCCCTCTCGCCAAAGGAATGCAGGGTCTGT
TGAATGTCGTGAAGGAAGCAGTTCCTCTGGAAGCTTCTTGAAGACAAACAACGTCTGTAGCGACCCTTTG
CAGGCAGCGGAACCCCCCACCTGGCGACAGGTGCCTCTGCGGCCAAAAGCCACGTGTATAAGATACACCT
GCAAAGGCGGCACAACCCCAGTGCCACGTTGTGAGTTGGATAGTTGTGGAAAGAGTCAAATGGCTCTCCT
CAAGCGTATTCAACAAGGGGCTGAAGGATGCCCAGAAGGTACCCCATTGTATGGGATCTGATCTGGGGCC
TCGGTGCACATGCTTTACATGTGTTTAGTCGAGGTTAAAAAAACGTCTAGGCCCCCCGAACCACGGGGAC
GTGGTTTTCCTTTGAAAAACACGATGATAATATGGCCACAACCTGTTACATTGCACAAGATAAAAATATA
TCATCACGAACAGTAAAACTGTCTGCTTACATAAACAGTAATACAAGGGGTGTTATGGGATCGGCCATTG
AACAAGATGGATTGCACGCAGGTTCTCCGGCCGCTTGGGTGGAGAGGCTATTCGGCTATGACTGGGCACA
ACAGACAATCGGCTGCTCTGATGCCGCCGTGTTCCGGCTGTCAGCGCAGGGGCGCCCGGTTCTTTTTGTC
AAGACCGACCTGTCCGGTGCCCTGAATGAACTGCAGGACGAGGCAGCGCGGCTATCGTGGCTGGCCACGA
CGGGCGTTCCTTGCGCAGCTGTGCTCGACGTTGTCACTGAAGCGGGAAGGGACTGGCTGCTATTGGGCGA
AGTGCCGGGGCAGGATCTCCTGTCATCTCACCTTGCTCCTGCCGAGAAAGTATCCATCATGGCTGATGCA
ATGCGGCGGCTGCATACGCTTGATCCGGCTACCTGCCCATTCGACCACCAAGCGAAACATCGCATCGAGC
GAGCACGTACTCGGATGGAAGCCGGTCTTGTCGATCAGGATGATCTGGACGAAGAGCATCAGGGGCTCGC
GCCAGCCGAACTGTTCGCCAGGCTCAAGGCGCGCATGCCCGACGGCGAGGATCTCGTCGTGACCCATGGC
GATGCCTGCTTGCCGAATATCATGGTGGAAAATGGCCGCTTTTCTGGATTCATCGACTGTGGCCGGCTGG
GTGTGGCGGACCGCTATCAGGACATAGCGTTGGCTACCCGTGATATTGCTGAAGAGCTTGGCGGCGAATG
GGCTGACCGCTTCCTCGTGCTTTACGGTATCGCCGCTCCCGATTCGCAGCGCATCGCCTTCTATCGCCTT
CTTGACGAGTTCTTCTGAGTCTGACCATGACGGGGCCACGTGTGCTGTGGCCAGGCCTGCAGACAGACCT
CAAGGGACAGGGAATGCTGAGGCCTCGAGGGGCCTCCCGGGGCCCAGGACTCTGGCTTCTCTCCTCAGAC
TTCTATTTTTTAAAGACTGTGAAATGTTTGTCTTTTCTGTTTTTTAAATGATCATGAAACCAAAAAGAGA
CTGATCATCCAGGCCTCAGCCTCATCCTCCCCAGGACCCCTGTCCAGGATGGAGGGTCCAATCCTAGGAC
AGCCTTGTTCCTCAGCACCCCTAGCATGAACTTGTGGGATGGTGGGGTTGGCTTCCCTGGCATGATGGAC
AAAGGCCTGGCGTCGGCCAGAGGGGCTGCTCCAGTGGGCAGGGGTAGCTAGCGTGTGCCAGGCAGATCCT
CTGGACACGTAACCTATGTCAGACACTACATGATGACTCAAGGCCAATAATAAAGACATTTCCTACCTGC
ACAGCCTCCCTGGTCTTTATTTTTATTTTTTATTTTTGAGACGGAGTCCTACTTCGTCACCCAGGCTGGA
GTGCAGTGGCGTGATCTTGGCTCACTGTAACCTCTGCCTCACAGGTTCAAGCGATTCTCCTGCCTCAGCC
TCCCCAGTAGCTGGAACTACAGGCACCCACCACGATGCCCAGCTAATTTTATTTTTGGTAGAGATGGGGT
TTCACCATGTTGACCAGGTTGGTCTCGAACTCCTGACCTCAGGTGATGCACCTGAGGCCTCCAAAAGTGG
ATTACAAGCGTGAGCCACTGTGCCTAGCCTCACTTACTTTCTTTTGGTCAACCTTAATCTTTTTTTTTTT
TTTTTTTTTTTTTGAGATGGAGTTTCGCTGTTTCACCTGG
Features (pLannotate 1.2.2; 21 found; start..end, strand, type, name):
      1..21      +  misc_feature   MCS (fragment): pUC18/19 multiple cloning site
     58..74      -  protein_bind   lac operator: The lac repressor binds to the lac operator to inhibit transcription in E. coli. This inhibition can be relieved by adding lactose or isopropyl-β-D-thiogalactopyranoside (IPTG). lac repressor encoded by lacI
     82..112     -  promoter       lac promoter: promoter for the E. coli lac operon
    127..148     -  protein_bind   CAP binding site: CAP binding activates transcription in the presence of cAMP. E. coli catabolite activator protein
    161..253     -  CDS            lacI (fragment): lac repressor; lacI; The lac repressor binds to the lac operator to inhibit transcription in E. coli. This inhibition can be relieved by adding lactose or isopropyl-β-D-thiogalactopyranoside (IPTG).
    436..1024    -  rep_origin     ori: high-copy-number ColE1/pMB1/pBR322/pUC origin of replication
   1195..2055    -  CDS            AmpR: β-lactamase; bla; confers resistance to ampicillin, carbenicillin, and related antibiotics
   2056..2160    -  promoter       AmpR promoter: bla
   2255..2290    +  CDS            rop (fragment): Rop protein, which maintains plasmids at low copy number; rop
   2392..2491    +  misc_feature   bom (fragment): basis of mobility region from pBR322
   2497..2654    -  CDS            lacZα (fragment): LacZα fragment of β-galactosidase; lacZ fragment
   2775..3044    +  CDS            GVQW1 (fragment): GVQW1_HUMAN - Also known as TIGD1L2. Experimental evidence at transcript level: Swiss-Prot protein existence level 2. From Homo sapiens (Human).
   3124..3147    +  polyA_signal   hGH poly(A) signal (fragment): human growth hormone polyadenylation signal
   3243..3548    +  CDS            Nr2f6 (fragment): NR2F6_MOUSE - Also known as Ear-2, Ear2, Erbal2. Experimental evidence at protein level: Swiss-Prot protein existence level 1. Transcription factor predominantly involved in transcriptional repression. Binds to promoter/enhancer response elements that contain the imperfect 5'-AGGTCA-3' direct or inverted repeats with various spacings which are also recognized by other nuclear hormone receptors. Involved in modulation of hormonal responses. Represses transcriptional activity of the lutropin- choriogonadotropic hormone receptor/LHCGR gene, the renin/REN gene and the oxytocin-neurophysin/OXT gene
   3572..3592    +  CDS            capTEV™ (fragment): composite tag for in vivo biotinylation, TEV protease cleavage, and 6xHis tagging
   3606..3650    +  CDS            S-Tag: affinity and epitope tag derived from pancreatic ribonuclease A
   3741..4460    +  CDS            EGFP: the original enhanced GFP (Yang et al., 1996) mammalian codon-optimized
   4498..5083    +  misc_feature   IRES2: internal ribosome entry site (IRES) of the encephalomyocarditis virus (EMCV)
   5165..5968    +  CDS            NeoR/KanR: aminoglycoside phosphotransferase from Tn5; aph(3')-II (or nptII); confers resistance to neomycin, kanamycin, and G418 (Geneticin®)
   6460..6477    -  misc_feature   CEN4 (fragment): S. cerevisiae CEN4 centromere
   6500..6691    +  CDS            C9orf85 (fragment): CI085_HUMAN - Experimental evidence at protein level: Swiss-Prot protein existence level 1. From Homo sapiens (Human).
