[The description below was written by a language model from this plasmid's Addgene catalogue record and pLannotate feature annotations shown in this document.]
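Description:
pNR2F6-donor is a CRISPR homology-directed repair donor plasmid built on the pUC19 backbone and intended to tag the endogenous human transcription factor NR2F6 (also known as EAR-2) with GFP. It is propagated in E. coli as a high-copy plasmid through the ColE1/pUC origin and selected with ampicillin via the β-lactamase gene. Remnants of the pUC19 lac promoter/operator, lacZα and multiple cloning site flank the insert, which was assembled by Gibson cloning.

The payload consists of NR2F6 genomic homology arms, amplified from K562 cells, flanking an EGFP-IRES-Neo cassette. In the annotated 6,830 nt sequence, the upstream arm ends in a stretch matching the NR2F6 coding region (detected through its mouse orthologue). This is followed by a short linker region with matches to a capTEV tag fragment and an S-tag, then EGFP, an EMCV IRES and the Tn5 neomycin phosphotransferase gene. This layout is consistent with a C-terminal in-frame fusion. No separate mammalian promoter is annotated, so after correct integration the endogenous NR2F6 promoter would be expected to drive a bicistronic transcript, yielding the tagged protein and, through the IRES, G418 resistance for enriching edited cells. The downstream region after NeoR corresponds to the second homology arm. The small hits within the arms (GVQW1, hGH poly(A), CEN4, C9orf85 fragments) are probably incidental matches in human genomic sequence rather than functional parts.

The record lists a single-nucleotide change (A>G at an hg38 chromosome 19 position) but does not explain its purpose. The donor is meant to be used with the companion guide RNA plasmid pNR2F6.1.0-gDNA, producing GFP-tagged NR2F6 expressed from its native locus.
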