Addgene plasmid #112360: pNR2F6-donor
Purpose: CRISPR donor plasmid to tag human transcription factor NR2F6 with GFP
Depositing lab: Kevin White. Depositing organization: University of Chicago.
Backbone
  Vector backbone: pUC19
  Vector type: CRISPR
Growth in bacteria
  Bacterial resistance: Ampicillin, 100 μg/mL
  Growth temperature: 37°C
  Growth strain: DH5alpha
  Copy number: High Copy
Gene/Insert
  Gene/Insert name: NR2F6 homology arms flanking EGFP-IRES-Neo cassette
  Species: H. sapiens (human)
  Mutation: hg38:19:17232898:A>G
  Entrez Gene: NR2F6 (a.k.a. EAR-2, EAR2, ERBAL2)
  Cloning method: Gibson Cloning
  Sequencing primers: 5′ M13pUC-fwd; 3′ M13pUC-rev
Terms and licenses: Academic/Nonprofit Terms; Industry Terms: Not Available to Industry
Depositor comments: Cloning source: K562. Use with plasmid pNR2F6.1.0-gDNA.
How to cite: pNR2F6-donor was a gift from Kevin White (Addgene plasmid # 112360 ; http://n2t.net/addgene:112360 ; RRID:Addgene_112360)
